>Addgene plasmid #116009 | pVL43 - pNST3>> | addgene full sequence | sequence record 227979 | Addgene NGS Result
TTTTTATCCCCGGAAGCCTGTGGATAGAGGGTAGTTATCCACGTGAAACCGCTAATGCCCCGCAAAGCCT
TGATTCACGGGGCTTTCCGGCCCGCTCCAAAAACTATCCACGTGAAATCGCTAATCAGGGTACGTGAAAT
CGCTAATCGGAGTACGTGAAATCGCTAATAAGGTCACGTGAAATCGCTAATCAAAAAGGCACGTGAGAAC
GCTAATAGCCCTTTCAGATCAACAGCTTGCAAACACCCCTCGCTCCGGCAAGTAGTTACAGCAAGTAGTA
TGTTCAATTAGCTTTTCAATTATGAATATATATATCAATTATTGGTCGCCCTTGGCTTGTGGACAATGCG
CTACGCGCACCGGCTCCGCCCGTGGACAACCGCAAGCGGTTGCCCACCGTCGAGCGCCTTTGCCCACAAC
CCGGCGGCCGGCCGCAACAGATCGTTTTATAAATTTTTTTTTTTGAAAAAGAAAAAGCCCGAAAGGCGGC
AACCTCTCGGGCTTCTGGATTTCCGATCCCCGGAATTAGATCTTGGCAGGATATATTGTGGTGTAACGTT
GGATCTGGCTGAGAACGCCAGCTGTGCATGCTTGGTCTAGAATACGGTACCCCTGGATTTTGGTTTTAGG
AATTAGAAATTTTATTGATAGAAGTATTTTACAAATACAAATACATACTAAGGGTTTCTTATATGCTCAA
CACATGAGCGAAACCCTATAAGAACCCTAATTCCCTTATCTGGGAACTACTCACACATTATTATAGAGAG
AGATAGATTTGTAGAGAGAGACTGGTGATTTCAGCGGGCATGCCTGCAGGTCGACCTGCAGCCAAGCTAG
GCATGATCTAACCCTCTGTCTCTGGCGTCGCGACTGCGAAATTTCGCGAGGGTTTCCGAGATGGTGATTG
CGCTTCGCAGATCTCCAGGCGCGTGGGTGCGGACGTAGTCAGCGCCATTGCCGATCGCGTGAAGTTCCGC
CGCAAGGCTCGCTGGACCCAGATCCTTTACAGGAAGGCCAACGGTGGCGCCCAAGAAGGATTTCCGCGAC
ACCGAGACAAGTAGCGGAAGCCCCAACGCCGACTTCAGCTTTTGAAGGTTCGACAGCACGTGCAGCGATG
TTTCCGGTGCGGGGCTCAAGAAAAATCCCATCCCCGGATCGAGGATGAGCCGGTCGGCAGCGACCCCGCT
CCGTCGCAAGGCGGAAACCCGCGCCTCGAAGAACCGCACAATCTCGTCGAGCGCGTCTTCGGGTCGAAGG
TGACCGGTGCGGGTGGCGATGCCATCCCGCTGCGCTGAGTGCATAACCACCAGCCTGCAGTCCGCCTCAG
CAATATCGGGATAGAGCGCAGGGTCAGGAAATCCTTGGATATCGTTCAGGTAGCCCACGCCGCGCTTGAG
CGCATAGCGCTGGGTTTCCGGTTGGAAGCTGTCGATTGAAACACGGTGCATCTGATCGGACAGGGCGTCT
AAGAGCGGCGCAATACGTCTGATCTCATCGGCCGGCGATACAGGCCTCGCGTCCGGATGGCTGGCGGCCG
GTCCGACATCCACGACGTCTGATCCGACTCGCAGCATTTCGATCGCCGCGGTGACAGCGCCGGCGGGGTC
TAGCCGCCGGCTCTCATCGAAGAAGGAGTCCTCGGTGAGATTCAGAATGCCGAACACCGTCACCATGCAC
TTTACTCTTCCACCATTGCTTGTAATGGAAGTAATGTCAGTGTTGACCTTCTTAACTGGGAATCCAGTCA
TGGATTTGAGGCCGCCGAATGGAGCCACCGCGGCCGATTGCACCGTAGAAGCACGGCTGACTGTAGTCAC
AGCTGAAGAGGATATCATAGAAGCCATGGCGATTTGGTGTATCGAGATTGGTTATGAAATTCAGATGCTA
GTGTAATGTATTGGTAATTTGGGAAGATATAATAGGAAGCAAGGCTATTTATCCATTTCTGAAAAGGCGA
AATGGCGTCACCGCGAGCGTCACGCGCATTCCGTTCTTGCTGTAAAGCGTTGTTTGGTACACTTTTGACT
AGCGAGGCTTGGCGTGTCAGCGTATCTATTCAAAAGTCGTTAATGGCTGCGGATCAAGAAAAAGTTGGAA
TAGAAACAGAATACCCGCGAAATTCAGGCCCGGTTGCCATGTCCTACACGCCGAAATAAACGACCAAATT
AGTAGAAAAATAAAAACTGACTCGGATACTTACGTCACGTCTTGCGCACTGATTTGAAAAGGATCCTAGT
AACATACACTTTCACTTGTGATCATCAATTTACTTGAGAGTCGTTTCTTCAAAGTTTCAAACTTTCCACA
ACAGAAACTCTACTTAAGATGATCAAGGCATTGTCAAATGAAATGCTTTGGAAGGAAGAAACTGCCTCTC
CTTCGTTAAACCAAGCTCAGTATCTTGCAGTTTCCTCTCATCAGACATATCAATGCTTGGACAAAGGTAC
GAACCATTTTCTACATTTGTGGGACATTACAGGCATTTCTTAGCAACAACGAATGTTCATCATACTCAGA
ACCTAAAAGATTAACATGTTCAAGCCATCCTTAGAACCCAACAGCTCAACACTTTCGCTACATCTATTAC
TAGAGGCCAACAATTGGACTATTTACAAGTTTCGCAGAACTGCACTAAACAGAGTCGAGTCACTTTGCAG
GCGTATTAAACAAAAGAAGCACAGATAATAAAAACGAAGCGATGATAAAGAAGAAGTTCGACTTGTCATT
AGAAAGAAAGAGATAACAGGAACGGAAACATAGTAGAACACTTATTCATCAGGGATTATACAAGGCCCCA
AAACACAAACCACCAAAGTTTTACATGAAACGAAACATTGAACTTCTTAAGCATAACAGAGACGAGATGC
AGCTAAAGCTCATCATGACCTGACTTGTACAGCTCGTCCATGCCGAGAGTGATCCCGGCGGCGGTCACGA
ACTCCAGCAGGACCATGTGATCGCGCTTCTCGTTGGGGTCTTTGCTCAGCTTGGACTGGGTGCTCAGGTA
GTGGTTGTCGGGCAGCAGCACGGGGCCGTCGCCGATGGGGGTGTTCTGCTGGTAGTGGTCGGCGAGCTGC
ACGCCGCCGTCCTCGATGTTGTGGCGGATCTTGAAGTTGGCCTTGATGCCGTTCTTCTGCTTGTCGGCGG
TGATATAGACGTTGTCGCTAAAGTAGTTGTACTCCAGCTTGTGCCCCAGGATGTTGCCGTCCTCCTTGAA
GTCGATGCCCTTCAGCTCGATGCGGTTCACCAGGGTGTCGCCCTCGAACTTCACCTCGGCGCGGGTCTTG
TAGTTGCCGTCGTCCTTGAAGAAGATGGTGCGCTCCTGGACGTAGCCTTCGGGCATGGCGGACTTGAAGA
AGTCGTGCTGCTTCATGTGGTCGGGGTAGCGGGCGAAGCACTGCACGCCCCAGGACAGGGTGGTCACGAG
GGTGGGCCAGGGCACGGGCAGCTTGCCGGTGGTGCAGATGAACTTCAGGGTCAGCTTGCCGTAGGTGGCA
TCGCCCTCGCCCTCGCCGGACACGCTGAACTTGTGGCCGTTTACGTCGCCGTCCAGCTCGACCAGGATGG
GCACCACCCCGGTGAACAGCTCCTCGCCCTTGCTCACCATTGTTGAGCCACTAGTGGCTGGATTGGGCAG
GAGATAGAGGGAAAGAGCTAAGAAGAGAGCGAGTGTGAAGGCTTTCATTGTTCGTCCTCTCCAAATGAAA
TGAACTTCCTTATATAGAGGAAGGGTCTTGCGAAGATCGATCCACTAGTCTTTCAATTGTGAGCGCTCAC
AATTCTTTCTCTTCCCTTTCTTCTTTCTAGTCTTTCAATTGTGAGCGCTCACAATTCTTTCTCTTCCCTT
TCTTCTTTCTAGTCTTTCAATTGTGAGCGCTCACAATTCTTTCTCTTCCCTTTCTTCTTTCTAGTCTTTC
AATTGTGAGCGCTCACAATTCTTTCTCTTCCCTTTCTTCTTTCTAGATTTCTTGAGCTCGACATATGCAT
AGGTTGTGACCAGGCATCATAGCCCCTACAGAACATCTTGCCTACTCATAGTACGGATTCACCATGTGCG
TTTGAACCAAAGTACAAATTTACCGAATATTAACTCTCACTATGGCCTATGGGCTTTATGATTCGCCAAT
ACAAAAGATTTAAGCGATAAACATATATTCTCGTGGTTTGTACAAATATGGCAATCTTCGTATCATAATT
TGGATTCAAATTCAATAGTGGGCATGTAAGAAATGTAGAATGAAAGATGAGGGATGTGAAAAGTTCTACC
ATTTAGCTTTTTTTTTTTGGACATCTTTTAGCTTTAATAGTCAAAAATAAAGAACTAAATGTAATGACTT
CTAAAAAAGCTTAGTAAGCAATTGAAAGAGTCGTTATTCAAGTTTTGTATATAATATCATTCTTTAACTT
CGTAAATTTTATGATTATAAATATTATAAAAAAATTACCCTCCACCATTAACAAATGTTAAACCCCAAAA
TCAAGACGTACTATCAATAGAACATGAGACATTTTTTAACAAACTTTATTTTATATTTTGTGTATGTGTA
TGTATAGATAATCAGCAGTTACTCTTTTTTTGGGTTTGGTGGGGTATCTTCATCATCGAATAGATAGTTA
TATACATCATCCATTGTAGTGGTATTAAACATCCCTGTAGTGATTCCAAACGCGTTATACGCAGTTTGGT
CCGTCCAACCAGGTGACAGTGGTTTTGAATTATTACCATCATCAATTTTACTAGCCGTGATTTCATTATT
CATGAAGTTATCATGAACGTTAGAGGAGGCAATTGGTTGTGAAAGCGCTTGAGAATTTGTTTGAGTTGTT
ATGAGGTTCGGACCGTTGCTACTGTTAGTGAAAGTGAAGGACAATGAGCTATCAGCAATATTCCCACTTT
GATTAAAATTGGCGAATTCCGATCCACTAGTGGTTTTTCTTTTCACCAGTGAGACGGGCAACAGCTGATT
GCCCTTCACCGCCTGGCCCTGAGAGAGTTGCAGCAAGCGGTCCACGCTGGTTTGCCCCAGCAGGCGAAAA
TCCTGTTTGATGGTGGTTAACGGCGGGATATAACATGAGCTGTCTTCGGTATCGTCGTATCCCACTACCG
AGATATCCGCACCAACGCGCAGCCCGGACTCGGTAATGGCGCGCATTGCGCCCAGCGCCATCTGATCGTT
GGCAACCAGCATCGCAGTGGGAACGATGCCCTCATTCAGCATTTGCATGGTTTGTTGAAAACCGGACATG
GCACTCCAGTCGCCTTCCCGTTCCGCTATCGGCTGAATTTGATTGCGAGTGAGATATTTATGCCAGCCAG
CCAGACGCAGACGCGCCGAGACAGAACTTAATGGGCCCGCTAACAGCGCGATTTGCTGGTGACCCAATGC
GACCAGATGCTCCACGCCCAGTCGCGTACCGTCTTCATGGGAGAAAATAATACTGTTGATGGGTGTCTGG
TCAGAGACATCAAGAAATAACGCCGGAACATTAGTGCAGGCAGCTTCCACAGCAATGGCATCCTGGTCAT
CCAGCGGATAGTTAATGATCAGCCCACTGACGCGTTGCGCGAGAAGATTGTGCACCGCCGCTTTACAGGC
TTCGACGCCGCTTCGTTCTACCATCGACACCACCACGCTGGCACCCAGTTGATCGGCGCGAGATTTAATC
GCCGCGACAATTTGCGACGGCGCGTGCAGGGCCAAGCTCGAGGTCGCGACACCGATCAGCAAGCTTTGTT
TACCAGCCAGCTGCTGCGCAACACGGTTCGGGATGTAGTTGAGCTCAGCCATGGCAGCTTCAACTTTTTC
CCGGGTTTTAGCGCTAACATGTGAAGCCTGGTTAACCACTCTAGAAACGGTTTGATGAGAAACGCCGGCG
TATTCAGCGACGTCGTATAACGTTACCGGTTTGCTAGTAGATTTTTGATGAAACAGAAGCTTTTTGATAT
TTCCATTTGAATATTTTGGTATCTGATTAGTGATGATTTCAGCTAACATCTCTGGGAATTCAATACTCAT
GGTCTTATCCAAAAATGTCTGGAAGCAGTAGGTAAGGAGATTCTCAACCACCTCATGCATGGAGTCCAGA
AGCTTTGTCAGTTGGTAAAACCGTTGCCAGTTCTGACTGGAGTTCCCTTCCCTTTTGACGATGGCTTTTC
CTAGCTCTTTGATATAAGTCATTCGAATCTCATCAAATAACTCTTGGCTCTTCAGACCTTCCTTAGGAAC
TGAGGAGAGAAGCAGTAAGGTTTTCATACAGAGATACTCTTCATAGGATACCTGCAATCTTTGTAATTCA
GAGGAGACAAACAGCATGTGTTTACATTGGTCATACATGCAGGGTAGAGACATTCTCTGCTCATTAATAA
TCAGATCAGGAGCAAAGCAGAGCAGGTTTCCACTTGATTGTCTGTATGATCTCCAACCCAGGGCAAATGC
CATGAGAAACATCCATGAGTACTGTAGCAGGGTCATTTGGTCATCCAGGTGTAAGTTTCTGAAGCCTGGT
ATCGCCTTTGCCCATTTCACTGCTGCAATCACTTGACGCCCACCTAACATGTTGAGTGTGGTCATAATTC
TCCATGCTGAATCTGGAACAGAGCTATCATATCCTGCATACAACACCTCGGGTTCAATCACCTCCAGCAG
TGACACCAAGGTAGGGGTGAGCTGTGGTAATGCTGCAGGAACTATTGTTTTGTTAGGATTTTCCGAAGTG
TCTTGTGAGACTCCTGCAGTGGCTTGCTGAATCCCTTTGATTTTTTTCTTTGTTTTTCGAGCTTCACTAG
CCATTGTGTTTTAACGAAGATAGCAATATATTTTTGGGTTTTTGCTCTAGAAGAGTAGAGAAGTTGTATG
ATTACGAGTGGAAATGGTTACAACTTAAAAAAAAGAAAGCAAACGATGAGATAATTTATAATGGTGGTAG
GACTCGACGAGACATAGCCCCCAAAAGGGGGAAATTGTTATTTAAACAAAGAAGTTCATGCATTAAAGTG
TCTTTATGAAATTAGTATAATTTAGTAAACAGATGTTTCTATGTTTAAATCGAGTTTGATCATACGTAAG
TTCTGACGTAAGACATATTTCTTTTGACGTGTAATGTCATGTCATGTGTAATGTATAAAACGGAAAAATA
CTAACGTAAATAAACGGGTTTAGTGGGGGATTAATCTTTGTGTTTTCTTGCAATTACTTATTGCAGAATT
TGAATTCCATGTGTTTTGGTCTTTACTAATGTATGTAAATATAAAGTATAGATTTGTTTAGAAGAAAATA
AATGTAAATTATTTTCTAATATAGCTACGTATATTAAAATAATTTTCATTAATATATCACACACTCGTTT
CATGATCTACGTCATCTACATTCTACCATGTTAATTAGTTATCTATTTTTTCCCATGTTTTTGGTATGTT
CATTCCTTTCGATGTATCCTAAAAATACATCAATTTTTTTTTTCTTTTCATAATCTATCATTTTTATTCT
AATATCTGGTGTCACCTAATCAAGATAATGTGTGTAACATTAACGAAAGAACTTTCCATGATTTTTTTTC
TTCTTTTTGGACGATTTTCGATGTTTAATTGTACTATATTTTTTGGTGTATTTAAGTGACAAAAACGTGA
TGAAAGTCAAAGAAATTGAAACAAGCGGAGAAGAGCAGGGGACATGCTTTTTGCACAAGTGTGACACTTC
ATCTTCATTTCATCATTTAATTCACCTCTGCCTTTAGTGCATGTCCAATTAGTGCATGTATATTTCAATC
TAGCTATTCATCTTAAATCGGAAATAGTTATTCAGACCATCTTACATAGTAAGTTTGAGTATTCGATGGT
TATGCGAATACCAAAAAAAAACTAAAATGAAGGGTAAGGCTATATAGCCATTAATATTTAACCGTAGATA
TTGAAATAGCTAAAAAGAATAGAGAGTATGAATGTGGGAGTGACAGACTGACATGTTGGAATATCCACTT
CCAGCTAAAAAGGTGATAGTTGGATTATGTACACAAATAACTGAATTAATTAGCAATATTTGTTTATGAA
AATATATGTATATATTCAACCATTTAACATACATATATGTGTATATATTTTAGTTATGGACTTAATTATT
GGAATTAAGCATACTGATATAATATGATTTACAAATAGAGGCTGGAGCAATGACACTTTAATCGTTTTCT
TATTATATAATATAAGTATATAACATGTACATAAAAGTTGTTACCCTACATGCACTGTACTTATCATTTG
TCTGTTGATGGGATCTTTGTGTTTCAACATTAATAATGATGTTTTGTTTCTCTAAATTCTATGCTTAATC
ATGCTTTTGGGTACACAATTGATGGATTAACTAATACCACATAATGATTAACCACATTTGACCTCTCATT
CTTTCACTTTTTCCATTTCTTTATTCTAGTTTTAATTGAGTTGAGTGTGAAGTTTCACCTCGTAATTTGT
TCCCATACTAATATTTTGATATATCATTTCGTCATTCCCTTTTGTTAAATCATGTGTGTCCCATGCTCAC
ATGTATGTTATTAACTGAAAACTAATTTCGAACAAAAATATCACAAAAATTAATTCACATTTGTCATTAA
ATCGAAATAAGGAGAAATAAATTAAATATTTAAGAGAATGTTAAGGCTTTTACACTAAAGTTGATATATA
TTGAAACAAGAATATTTAATTTATCTAACATGTTAACTAAATCATTGAAGGTGCTCCAAAGTTGATGATC
TTGCTGGAGCAAGTTAAGAGCTCACATCATTAGAAATCGTTATGTAGAAGACGGATGTGAGTCATGTGAC
AAAGGGATGAAACCGGTTTAGCTAATCTGAATCTTTGTTGGTTTTGATTCCTGCAGGTTTAGCTAGTTTG
GCTCAAATGGTCGAATGGTTTGAGATATAAGAGAACTGTTGGGCTGGATCATCAAAGGAAAAGGTCGAAC
TTGTATGTTGTTGTGCTTAGCTTAAATTGTTATTTTGTTATACCTTATGAGGATTAGTTTGAGTTTCCGT
TCAAGATTTTATCCCATTATCATATTTTGTTTCCTTTCAATTTTTAATCTCGCACCAAAATCCAATTAAT
ACATTTGAATGTGATGAGTTGGTTATAGTTGCATATGGTGTGAGTGGTGATGCAGAAAGAGAGTGTAATA
TGTAATTCAATCAAATAACGTTTTGAATGATTAACGAATTAGTGCTAACTTAATAAGACATAGTCAATAG
TTAATAATTAAGTGAAACTGCATTGGTTGGTGAAGCATAGCAAAAGTTTGGATGTCAAGCAATTCCGATA
AAAGTATAGTCATACTGACGTAGTTACCCACTTTCTGCTTTTTACTTGGATTATAAAATATCCACGTAGT
TAGTTATTTGAATAGTTTAGATACATACTATCATGCATGAGCAATATCTACGTAGAATTCAAATTAAATA
ACATTTTATAATACAAATCAGTAATACGACAAAACTAGATCATATAATATTGTGAGTTTTGGTTGAATAG
AAAGTGACATCCACACGTAGTTGCAATGACTAATCAAATTCTTTTGACCTATAAGTTAAATTATGTAACA
AGTCGCAAAAGTGTCCGTTTTTCTTGCTTAGCTTCTTCAAATGTGTCTTGTTAACGGCAATCATGTGACA
TATATAACTAGATCATTTTGAATATATAATCCTTCAGCACAAATAATCGCGTTATTGATGATGATGATAC
ACATTTATAGGTAAGATAATATACTGAATAATGCAGTAAAATAAGTGTTTGTTGGGTAAATTATATATAG
TGTAGTAAACTTTGTGAATGTGTAGAATAGGTGGTACCTGGTGCGATCGCTGTTGGCGCGCCGTGTTTAA
TTAAGGTTGCGGCCGCTTACTTCGTCCGAGCCTAGTTCGAGCCTTGACAGGATATATTGGCGGGTAAACT
AAGTCGCTGTATGTGTTTGTTTGAGATCTCATGTGAGCAAAAGGCCAGCAAAAGGCCAGGAACCGTAAAA
AGGCCGCGTTGCTGGCGTTTTTCCATAGGCTCCGCCCCCCTGACGAGCATCACAAAAATCGACGCTCAAG
TCAGAGGTGGCGAAACCCGACAGGACTATAAAGATACCAGGCGTTTCCCCCTGGAAGCTCCCTCGTGCGC
TCTCCTGTTCCGACCCTGCCGCTTACCGGATACCTGTCCGCCTTTCTCCCTTCGGGAAGCGTGGCGCTTT
CTCATAGCTCACGCTGTAGGTATCTCAGTTCGGTGTAGGTCGTTCGCTCCAAGCTGGGCTGTGTGCACGA
ACCCCCCGTTCAGCCCGACCGCTGCGCCTTATCCGGTAACTATCGTCTTGAGTCCAACCCGGTAAGACAC
GACTTATCGCCACTGGCAGCAGCCACTGGTAACAGGATTAGCAGAGCGAGGTATGTAGGCGGTGCTACAG
AGTTCTTGAAGTGGTGGCCTAACTACGGCTACACTAGAAGAACAGTATTTGGTATCTGCGCTCTGCTGAA
GCCAGTTACCTTCGGAAGAAGAGTTGGTAGCTCTTGATCCGGCAAACAAACCACCGCTGGTAGCGGTGGT
TTTTTTGTTTGCAAGCAGCAGATTACGCGCAGAAAAAAAGGATCTCAAGAAGATCCTTTGATCTTTTCTA
CGGGGTCTGACGCTCAGTGGAACGAAAACTCACGTTAAGGGATTTTGGTCATGAGATTATCAAAAAGGAT
CTTCACCTAGATCCTTTTAAATTAAAAATGAAGTTTTAAATCAATCTAAAGTATATATGTGTAACATTGG
TCTAGTGATTATTTGCCGACTACCTTGGTGATCTCGCCTTTCACGTAGTGAACAAATTCTTCCAACTGAT
CTGCGCGCGAGGCCAAGCGATCTTCTTGTCCAAGATAAGCCTGCCTAGCTTCAAGTATGACGGGCTGATA
CTGGGCCGGCAGGCGCTCCATTGCCCAGTCGGCAGCGACATCCTTCGGCGCGATTTTGCCGGTTACTGCG
CTGTACCAAATGCGGGACAACGTAAGCACTACATTTCGCTCATCGCCAGCCCAGTCGGGCGGCGAGTTCC
ATAGCGTTAAGGTTTCATTTAGCGCCTCAAATAGATCCTGTTCAGGAACCGGATCAAAGAGTTCCTCCGC
CGCTGGACCTACCAAGGCAACGCTATGTTCTCTTGCTTTTGTCAGCAAGATAGCCAGATCAATGTCGATC
GTGGCTGGCTCGAAGATACCTGCAAGAATGTCATTGCGCTGCCATTCTCCAAATTGCAGTTCGCGCTTAG
CTGGATAACGCCACGGAATGATGTCGTCGTGCACAACAATGGTGACTTCTACAGCGCGGAGAATCTCGCT
CTCTCCAGGGGAAGCCGAAGTTTCCAAAAGGTCGTTGATCAAAGCTCGCCGCGTTGTTTCATCAAGCCTT
ACGGTCACCGTAACCAGCAAATCAATATCACTGTGTGGCTTCAGGCCGCCATCCACTGCGGAGCCGTACA
AATGTACGGCCAGCAACGTCGGTTCGAGATGGCGCTCGATGACGCCAACTACCTCTGATAGTTGAGTCGA
TACTTCGGCGATCACCGCTTCCCTCATAACACCCCTTGTATTACTGTTTATGTAAGCAGACAGTTTTATT
GTTCATGATGATATATTTTTATCTTGTGCAATGTAACATCAGAGATTTTGAGACACAACGTGGCTTTGTT
GAATAAATCGAACTTTTGCTGAGTTGAAGGATCAGATCACGCATCTTCCCGACAACGCAGACCGTTCCGT
GGCAAAGCAAAAGTTCAAAATCACCAACTGGTCCACCTACAACAAAGCTCTCATCAACCGTGGCTCCCTC
ACTTTCTGGCTGGATGATGGGGCGATTCAGGCGATCCCCATCCAACAGCCCGCCGTCGAGCGGGCT
Features (pLannotate 1.2.2; 21 found; start..end, strand, type, name):
    534..556     +  misc_feature   LB T-DNA repeat: left border repeat from nopaline C58 T-DNA (truncated)
    613..769     -  polyA_signal   CaMV poly(A) signal (fragment): cauliflower mosaic virus polyadenylation signal
    808..825     -  misc_feature   MCS (fragment): pUC18/19 multiple cloning site
    840..1676    -  CDS            sulI: DHP1_CORGT - Protein inferred from homology: Swiss-Prot protein existence level 3. Catalyzes the condensation of para-aminobenzoate (pABA) with 6-hydroxymethyl-7,8-dihydropterin diphosphate (DHPt-PP) to form 7,8- dihydropteroate (H2Pte), the immediate precursor of folate derivatives. From Corynebacterium glutamicum (Brevibacterium saccharolyticum).
   1674..1847    -  CDS            RBCS.3A (fragment): RBS3_PEA - Experimental evidence at protein level: Swiss-Prot protein existence level 1. RuBisCO catalyzes two reactions: the carboxylation of D- ribulose 1,5-bisphosphate, the primary event in carbon dioxide fixation, as well as the oxidative fragmentation of the pentose substrate. Both reactions occur simultaneously and in competition at the same active site. Although the small subunit is not catalytic it is essential for maximal activity (Probable). Binds to abscisic acid (ABA); only half of the possible binding sites are occupied in the crystal; and there are indications this is a low affi
   1850..2230    -  promoter       MAS promoter: mannopine synthase promoter (Velten et al., 1984)
   2894..3610    -  CDS            mTurquoise2: mTurquoise2 is a basic (constitutively fluorescent) cyan fluorescent protein published in 2012, derived from Aequorea victoria. It is reported to be a rapidly-maturing monomer with very low acid sensitivity.
   3620..3688    -  CDS            SPOR1_IPOBA (fragment): Experimental evidence at transcript level: Swiss-Prot protein existence level 2. Major tuberous root protein. From Ipomoea batatas (Sweet potato) (Convolvulus batatas).
   3695..3741    -  promoter       minimal CaMV 35S promoter: minimal 35S promoter from cauliflower mosaic virus
   3765..3784    +  protein_bind   lac operator (symmetric): The lac repressor binds to the lac operator to inhibit transcription in E. coli. This inhibition can be relieved by adding lactose or isopropyl-β-D-thiogalactopyranoside (IPTG). The symmetric lac operator was optimized for tight binding of lac repressor. lac repressor encoded by lacI
   3817..3836    +  protein_bind   lac operator (symmetric): The lac repressor binds to the lac operator to inhibit transcription in E. coli. This inhibition can be relieved by adding lactose or isopropyl-β-D-thiogalactopyranoside (IPTG). The symmetric lac operator was optimized for tight binding of lac repressor. lac repressor encoded by lacI
   3869..3888    +  protein_bind   lac operator (symmetric): The lac repressor binds to the lac operator to inhibit transcription in E. coli. This inhibition can be relieved by adding lactose or isopropyl-β-D-thiogalactopyranoside (IPTG). The symmetric lac operator was optimized for tight binding of lac repressor. lac repressor encoded by lacI
   3921..3940    +  protein_bind   lac operator (symmetric): The lac repressor binds to the lac operator to inhibit transcription in E. coli. This inhibition can be relieved by adding lactose or isopropyl-β-D-thiogalactopyranoside (IPTG). The symmetric lac operator was optimized for tight binding of lac repressor. lac repressor encoded by lacI
   4569..4913    -  CDS            GAL4 activation domain: activation domain of the GAL4 transcriptional activator; Saccharomyces cerevisiae GAL4 (truncated)
   4929..5912    -  CDS            lacI (fragment): LACI_ECOLI - Experimental evidence at protein level: Swiss-Prot protein existence level 1. Repressor of the lactose operon. Binds allolactose as an inducer. From Escherichia coli (strain K12).
   5922..6794    -  CDS            Nr3c1 (fragment): GCR_RAT - Also known as Grl. Experimental evidence at protein level: Swiss-Prot protein existence level 1. [Isoform A]: Has transcriptional activation and repression activity. Mediates glucocorticoid-induced apoptosis. Promotes accurate chromosome segregation during mitosis. May act as a tumor suppressor. May play a negative role in adipogenesis through the regulation of lipolytic and antilipogenic gene expression. From Rattus norvegicus (Rat).
   9915..9939    +  misc_feature   RB T-DNA repeat: right border repeat from nopaline C58 T-DNA
  10030..10618   -  rep_origin     ori: high-copy-number ColE1/pMB1/pBR322/pUC origin of replication
  10792..11577   -  CDS            aadA: S3AD_SHIFL - Experimental evidence at protein level: Swiss-Prot protein existence level 1. Mediates bacterial resistance to the antibiotics streptomycin and spectinomycin. From Shigella flexneri.
  11762..11863   +  CDS            TRA2_ECOLX (fragment): Protein predicted: Swiss-Prot protein existence level 4. Required for transposition of transposon Tn903. From Escherichia coli.
  11868..407     +  rep_origin     pSa ori (across the origin): origin of replication from bacterial plasmid pSa
