[The description below was written by a language model from this plasmid's Addgene catalogue record and pLannotate feature annotations shown in this document.]
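Description:
pVL43 - pNST3>> is a plant binary T-DNA vector of about 11.9 kb, assembled by the GreenGate method in the Z003 destination backbone, and serves as a "driver line" construct for inducible, cell type-specific gene expression in Arabidopsis thaliana. Outside the T-DNA borders it carries a high-copy ColE1/pUC-type origin, the pSa origin, which in binary vectors of this kind supports maintenance in Agrobacterium, and an aadA gene conferring spectinomycin resistance for bacterial selection. The roughly 9.2 kb insert lies between the nopaline-type left and right border repeats and combines two full sets of GreenGate A–F modules joined by F-H and H-A adapter modules.

According to the record, the first expression unit places the chimeric transcription factor GR-LhG4 under the NST3 promoter and terminator. These NST3 regulatory regions are not annotated in the feature table and presumably occupy the unannotated stretch next to the right border. GR-LhG4 appears in the table as a rat glucocorticoid receptor fragment fused to a lacI-derived DNA-binding portion and the GAL4 activation domain. The GR domain makes the factor's activity dependent on dexamethasone. The second unit is a reporter driven by pOp4, made of four lac operator copies upstream of a minimal CaMV 35S promoter. It expresses mTurquoise2 with an N-terminal ER signal peptide (annotated as a sporamin fragment), a C-terminal HDEL retention signal and the UBQ10 terminator. Dexamethasone therefore switches on ER-localised cyan fluorescence in cells where the NST3 promoter is active, and the same driver can trans-activate pOp-controlled effector genes introduced separately. Transformed plants are selected with sulfadiazine through a sulI gene fused to a pea RbcS fragment (presumably the chloroplast transit peptide), driven by the MAS promoter with a CaMV poly(A) signal.
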