Addgene plasmid #116009: pVL43 - pNST3>>
Purpose: destination vector for GreenGate cloning method, contains 2x a set of modules from A-F, "Driver line", tissues-specific promoter, Dex-inducible mTurquoise2 expression
Depositing lab: Thomas Greb. Depositing organization: Universitaet Heidelberg. Publication: A Comprehensive Toolkit for Inducible, Cell Type-Specific Gene Expression in Arabidopsis. Schurholz AK, Lopez-Salmeron V, Li Z, Forner J, Wenzl C, Gaillochet C, Augustin S, Vilches-Barro A, Fuchs M, Gebert M, Lohmann JU, Greb T, Wolf S. Plant Physiol. 2018 Jul 19. pii: pp.18.00463. doi: 10.1104/pp.18.00463. PubMed 30026289.
Backbone
  Vector backbone: Z003
  Vector type: Plant Expression
  Selectable markers: Sulfadiazine, mTurquoise
Growth in bacteria
  Bacterial resistance: Spectinomycin, 50 μg/mL
  Growth temperature: 37°C
  Growth strain: NEB Stable
  Copy number: High Copy
Gene/Insert
  Gene/Insert name: pNST3:GR-LhG4:tNST3:F-H adapter-H-A adapter::pOp4:SP(ER)-mTurquoise2-HDEL:tUBQ10::SulfR
  Species: A. thaliana (mustard weed)
  Insert size (bp): 9228
  Tag / fusion protein: SP(ER) (N terminal on insert); HDEL (C terminal on insert)
  Cloning method: Restriction Enzyme; 5′ cloning site Unknown (unknown if destroyed); 3′ cloning site Unknown (unknown if destroyed)
Terms and licenses: Academic/Nonprofit Terms; Industry Terms: Not Available to Industry
How to cite: pVL43 - pNST3>> was a gift from Thomas Greb (Addgene plasmid # 116009 ; http://n2t.net/addgene:116009 ; RRID:Addgene_116009)
